>Addgene plasmid #145792 | pWL89A 2xE | addgene full sequence | sequence record 297766 | Addgene NGS Result
AGCGCCCAATACGCAAACCGCCTCTCCCCGCGCGTTGGCCGATTCATTAATGCAGCTGGCACGACAGGTT
TCCCGACTGGAAAGCGGGCAGTGAGCGCAACGCAATTAATGTGAGTTAGCTCACTCATTAGGCACCCCAG
GCTTTACACTTTATGCTTCCGGCTCGTATGTTGTGTGGAATTGTGAGCGGATAACAATTTCACACAGGAA
ACAGCTATGACCATGATTACGCCAAGCTTGCATGCCTGCAGGTCGACTCTAGAGGATCTGAATTAATTCT
TGAATAATACATAACTTTTCTTAAAAGAATCAAAGACAGATAAAATTTAAGAGATATTAAATATTAGTGA
GAAGCCGAGAATTTTGTAACACCAACATAACACTGACATCTTTAACAACTTTTAATTATGATACATTTCT
TACGTCATGATTGATTATTACAGCTATGCTGACAAATGACTCTTGTTGCATGGCTACGAACCGGGTAATA
CTAAGTGATTGACTCTTGCTGACCTTTTATTAAGAACTAAATGGACAATATTATGGAGCATTTCATGTAT
AAATTGGTGCGTAAAATCGTTGGATCTCTCTTCTAAGTACATCCTACTATAACAATCAAGAAAAACAAGA
AAATCGGACCTCGAGATCAAGTATGGATTCTAGAACAGTTGGTATATTAGGAGGGGGACAATTGGGACGT
ATGATTGTTGAGGCAGCAAACAGGCTCAACATTAAGACGGTAATACTAGATGCTGAAAATTCTCCTGCCA
AACAAATAAGCAACTCCAATGACCACGTTAATGGCTCCTTTTCCAATCCTCTTGATATCGAAAAACTAGC
TGAAAAATGTGATGTGCTAACGATTGAGATTGAGCATGTTGATGTTCCTACACTAAAGAATCTTCAAGTA
AAACATCCCAAATTAAAAATTTACCCTTCTCCAGAAACAATCAGATTGATACAAGACAAATATATTCAAA
AAGAGCATTTAATCAAAAATGGTATAGCAGTTACCCAAAGTGTTCCTGTGGAACAAGCCAGTGAGACGTC
CCTATTGAATGTTGGAAGAGATTTGGGTTTTCCATTCGTCTTGAAGTCGAGGACTTTGGCATACGATGGA
AGAGGTAACTTCGTTGTAAAGAATAAGGAAATGATTCCGGAAGCTTTGGAAGTACTGAAGGATCGTCCTT
TGTACGCCGAAAAATGGGCACCATTTACTAAAGAATTAGCAGTCATGATTGTGAGGTCTGTTAGGCCAGT
CACAATGGCTAGTGTCATTGCACGGCTACCCAAAATATTATACCATCTTCTCTCAAATGAAATCTTTTAT
GAAACAATCCCCACAGTGGAGGGGTTTCACTTTGACGTTTCCAAGACTAAGCAAAGCATTTAATTGATAC
AAGTTGCTGGGATCATTTGTACCCAAAATCCGTCGACGGATAAGTAGTGGGGGATAAGATTCCTTTGTGA
TAAGGTTACTTTCCGCCCTTACATTTTCCACCTTACATGTGTCCTCTATGTCTCTTTCACAATCACCGAC
CTTATCTTCTTCTTTTCATTGTTGTCGTCAGTGCTTACGTCTTCAAGATTCTTTTCTTCGCCTGGTTCTT
CTTTTTCAATTTCTACGTATTCTTCTTCGTATTCTGGCAGTATAGGATCTTGTATCTGTACATTCTTAAT
TAAGGATAAGTAGTGGGGGATAAGATTCCTTTGTGATAAGGTTACTTTCCGCCCTTACATTTTCCACCTT
ACATGTGTCCTCTATGTCTCTTTCACAATCACCGACCTTATCTTCTTCTTTTCATTGTTGTCGTCAGTGC
TTACGTCTTCAAGATTCTTTTCTTCGCCTGGTTCTTCTTTTTCAATTTCTACGTATTCTTCTTCGTATTC
TGGCAGTATAGGATCTTGTATCTGTACATTCTTCAGAATTTATGGCGCGGCGCGGGAGAATGCGGAGGTC
GCACGGCGGAGGCGGACGCAAGAGATCCGGTGAATGAAACGAATCGGCCTCAACGGGGGTTTCACTCTGT
TACCGAGGACTTGGAAACGACGCTGACGAGTTTCACCAGGATGAAACTCTTTCCTTCTCTCTCATCCCCA
TTTCATGCAAATAATCATTTTTTATTCAGTCTTACCCCTATTAAATGTGCATGACACACCAGTGAAACCC
CCATTGTGACTGGCCTTAACGGTTTAGTGTTTTCTTACCCAATTGTAGAGACTATCCACAAGGACAATAT
TTGTGACTTATGTTATGCGCCTGCTAGAGTTCCGGACTCCGTTCAACTTAAGGCGAAGTTGTTGGCAGAA
AATGCAATCAAATCTTTTCCCGGTTGTGGTATATTTGGTGTGGAAATGTTCTATTTAGAAACAGGGGAAT
TGCTTATTAACGAAATTGCCCCAAGGCCTCACAACTCTGGACATTATACCATTGATGCTTGCGTCACTTC
TCAATTTGAAGCTCATTTGAGATCAATATTGGATTTGCCAATGCCAAAGAATTTCACATCTTTCTCCACC
ATTACAACGAACGCCATTATGCTAAATGTTCTTGGAGACAAACATACAAAAGATAAAGAGCTAGAAACTT
GCGAAAGAGCATTGGCGACTCCAGGTTCCTCAGTGTACTTATATGGAAAAGAGTCTAGACCTAACAGAAA
AGTAGGTCACATAAATATTATTGCCTCCAGTATGGCGGAATGTGAACAAAGGCTGAACTACATTACAGGT
AGAACTGATATTCCAATCAAAATCTCTGTCGCTCAAAAGTTGGACTTGGAAGCAATGGTCAAACCATTGG
TTGGAATCATCATGGGATCAGACTCTGACTTGCCGGTAATGTCTGCCGCATGTGCGGTTTTAAAAGATTT
TGGCGTTCCATTTGAAGTGACAATAGTCTCTGCTCATAGAACTCCACATAGGATGTCAGCATATGCTATT
TCCGCAAGCAAGCGTGGAATTAAAACAATTATCGCTGGAGCTGGTGGGGCTGCTCACTTGCCAGGTATGG
TGGCTGCAATGACACCACTTCCTGTCATCGGTGTGCCCGTAAAAGGTTCTTGTCTAGATGGAGTAGATTC
TTTACATTCAATTGTGCAAATGCCTAGAGGTGTTCCAGTAGCTACCGTCGCTATTAATAATAGTACGAAC
GCTGCGCTGTTGGCTGTCAGACTGCTTGGCGCTTATGATTCAAGTTATACAACGAAAATGGAACAGTTTT
TATTAAAGCAAGAAGAAGAAGTTCTTGTCAAAGCACAAAAGTTAGAAACTGTCGGTTACGAAGCTTATCT
AGAAAACAAGTAATATATAAGTTTATTGATATACTTGTACAGCAAATAATTATAAAATGATATACCTATT
TTTTAGGCTTTGTTATGATTACATCAAATGTGGACTTCATACATAGAAATCAACGCTTACAGGTGTCCTT
TTTTAAGAATTTCATACATAAGATCCCCGGGTACCGAGCTCGAATTCACTGGCCGTCGTTTTACAACGTC
GTGACTGGGAAAACCCTGGCGTTACCCAACTTAATCGCCTTGCAGCACATCCCCCTTTCGCCAGCTGGCG
TAATAGCGAAGAGGCCCGCACCGATCGCCCTTCCCAACAGTTGCGCAGCCTGAATGGCGAATGGCGCCTG
ATGCGGTATTTTCTCCTTACGCATCTGTGCGGTATTTCACACCGCATAATCGCTGGGCCATTCTCATGAA
GAATATCTTGAATTTATTGTCATATTACTAGTTGGTGTGGAAGTCCTAATATCGGTGATCAATATAGTGG
TTGACATGCTGGCTAGTCAACATTGAGCCTTTTGATCATGCAAATATATTACGGTATTTTACAATCAAAT
ATCAAACTTAACTATTGACTTTATAACTTATTTAGGTGGTAACATTCTTATAAAAAAGAAAAAAATTACT
GCAAAACAGTACTAGCTTTTAACTTGTATCCTAGGTTATCTATGCTGTCTCACCATAGAGAATATTACCT
ATTTCAGAATGTATGTCCATGATTCGCCGGGTAAATACATATAATACACAAATCTGGCTTAATAAAGTCT
ATAATATATCTCATAAAGAAGTGCTAAATTGGCTAGTGCTATATATTTTTAAGAAAATTTCTTTTGACTA
AGTCCATATCGACTTTGTAAAAGTTCACATTAGCATACATATATTACACGAGCCAGAAATAGTAACTTTT
GCCTAAATCACAAATTGCAAAATTTAATTGCTTGCAAAAGGTCACATGCTTATAATCAACTTTTTTAAAA
ATTTAAAATACTTTTTTATTTTTTATTTTTAAACATAAATGAAATAATTTATTTATTGTTTATGATTACC
GAAACATAAAACCTGCTCAAGAAAAAGAAACTGTTTTGTCCTTGGAAAAAAAGCACTACCTAGGAGCGGC
CAAAATGCCGAGGCTTTCATAGCTTAAACTCTTTACAGAAAATAGGCATTATAGATCAGTTCGAGTTTTC
TTATTCTTCCTTCCGGTTTTATCGTCACAGTTTTACAGTAAATAAGTATCACCTCTTAGAGTTCGATGAT
AAGCTGTCAAACATGAGAATTAATTCCACATGTTAAAATAGTGAAGGAGCATGTTCGGCACACAGTGGAC
CGAACGTGGGGTAAGTGCACTAGGGTCCGGTTAAACGGATCTCGCATTGATGAGGCAACGCTAATTATCA
ACATATAGATTGTTATCTATCTGCATGAACACGAAATCTTTACTTGACGACTTGAGGCTGATGGTGTTTA
TGCAAAGAAACCACTGTGTTTAATATGTGTCACTGTTTGATATTACTGTCAGCGTAGAAGATAATAGTAA
AAGCGGTTAATAAGTGTATTTGAGATAAGTGTGATAAAGTTTTTACAGCGAAAAGACGATAAATACAAGA
AAATGATTACGAGGATACGGAGAGAGGTATGTACATGTGTATTTATATACTAAGCTGCCGGCGGTTGTTT
GCAAGACCGAGAAAAGGCTAGCAAGAATCGGGTCATTGTAGCGTATGCGCCTGTGAACATTCTCTTCAAC
AAGTTTGATTCCATTGCGGTGAAATGGTAAAAGTCAACCCCCTGCGATGTATATTTTCCTGTACAATCAA
TCAAAAAGCCAAATGATTTAGCATTATCTTTACATCTTGTTATTTTACAGATTTTATGTTTAGATCTTTT
ATGCTTGCTTTTCAAAAGGCTTGCAGGCAAGTGCACAAACAATACTTAAATAAATACTACTCAGTAATAA
CCTATTTCTTAGCATTTTTGACGAAATTTGCTATTTTGTTAGAGTCTTTTACACCATTTGTCTCCACACC
TCCGCTTACATCAACACCAATAACGCCATTTAATCTAAGCGCATCACCAACATTTTCTGGCGTCAGTCCA
CCAGCTAACATAAAATGTAAGCTCTCGGGGCTCTCTTGCCTTCCAACCCAGTCAGAAATCGAGTTCCAAT
CCAAAAGTTCACCTGTCCCACCTGCTTCTGAATCAAACAAGGGAATAAACGAATGAGGTTTCTGTGAAGC
TGCACTGAGTAGTATGTTGCAGTCTTTTGGAAATACGAGTCTTTTAATAACTGGCAAACCGAGGAACTCT
TGGTATTCTTGCCACGACTCATCTCCATGCAGTTGGACGATCGATGATAAGCTGTCAAACATGAGAATTG
GGTAATAACTGATATAATTAAATTGAAGCTCTAATTTGTGAGTTTAGTATACATGCATTTACTTATAATA
CAGTTTTTTAGTTTTGCTGGCCGCATCTTCTCAAATATGCTTCCCAGCCTGCTTTTCTGTAACGTTCACC
CTCTACCTTAGCATCCCTTCCCTTTGCAAATAGTCCTCTTCCAACAATAATAATGTCAGATCCTGTAGAG
ACCACATCATCCACGGTTCTATACTGTTGACCCAATGCGTCTCCCTTGTCATCTAAACCCACACCGGGTG
TCATAATCAACCAATCGTAACCTTCATCTCTTCCACCCATGTCTCTTTGAGCAATAAAGCCGATAACAAA
ATCTTTGTCGCTCTTCGCAATGTCAACAGTACCCTTAGTATATTCTCCAGTAGATAGGGAGCCCTTGCAT
GACAATTCTGCTAACATCAAAAGGCCTCTAGGTTCCTTTGTTACTTCTTCTGCCGCCTGCTTCAAACCGC
TAACAATACCTGGGCCCACCACACCGTGTGCATTCGTAATGTCTGCCCATTCTGCTATTCTGTATACACC
CGCAGAGTACTGCAATTTGACTGTATTACCAATGTCAGCAAATTTTCTGTCTTCGAAGAGTAAAAAATTG
TACTTGGCGGATAATGCCTTTAGCGGCTTAACTGTGCCCTCCATGGAAAAATCAGTCAAGATATCCACAT
GTGTTTTTAGTAAACAAATTTTGGGACCTAATGCTTCAACTAACTCCAGTAATTCCTTGGTGGTACGAAC
ATCCAATGAAGCACACAAGTTTGTTTGCTTTTCGTGCATGATATTAAATAGCTTGGCAGCAACAGGACTA
GGATGAGTAGCAGCACGTTCCTTATATGTAGCTTTCGACATGATTTATCTTCGTTTCCTGCATGTTTTTG
TTCTGTGCAGTTGGGTTAAGAATACTGGGCAATTTCATGTTTCTTCAACACTACATATGCGTATATATAC
CAATCTAAGTCTGTGCTCCTTCCTTCGTTCTTCCTTCTGTTCGGAGATTACCGAATCAAAAAAATTTCAA
GGAAACCGAAATCAAAAAAAAGAATAAAAAAAAAATGATGAATTGAAAAGCTAATTCTTGAAGACGAAAG
GGCCTCGTGATACGCCTATTTTTATAGGTTAATGTCATGATAATAATGGTTTCTTAGACGTCAGGTGGCA
CTTTTCGGGGAAATGTGCGCGGAACCCCTATTTGTTTATTTTTCTAAATACATTCAAATATGTATCCGCT
CATGAGACAATAACCCTGATAAATGCTTCAATAATATTGAAAAAGGAAGAGTATGAGTATTCAACATTTC
CGTGTCGCCCTTATTCCCTTTTTTGCGGCATTTTGCCTTCCTGTTTTTGCTCACCCAGAAACGCTGGTGA
AAGTAAAAGATGCTGAAGATCAGTTGGGTGCACGAGTGGGTTACATCGAACTGGATCTCAACAGCGGTAA
GATCCTTGAGAGTTTTCGCCCCGAAGAACGTTTTCCAATGATGAGCACTTTTAAAGTTCTGCTATGTGGC
GCGGTATTATCCCGTATTGACGCCGGGCAAGAGCAACTCGGTCGCCGCATACACTATTCTCAGAATGACT
TGGTTGAGTACTCACCAGTCACAGAAAAGCATCTTACGGATGGCATGACAGTAAGAGAATTATGCAGTGC
TGCCATAACCATGAGTGATAACACTGCGGCCAACTTACTTCTGACAACGATCGGAGGACCGAAGGAGCTA
ACCGCTTTTTTGCACAACATGGGGGATCATGTAACTCGCCTTGATCGTTGGGAACCGGAGCTGAATGAAG
CCATACCAAACGACGAGCGTGACACCACGATGCCTGTAGCAATGGCAACAACGTTGCGCAAACTATTAAC
TGGCGAACTACTTACTCTAGCTTCCCGGCAACAATTAATAGACTGGATGGAGGCGGATAAAGTTGCAGGA
CCACTTCTGCGCTCGGCCCTTCCGGCTGGCTGGTTTATTGCTGATAAATCTGGAGCCGGTGAGCGTGGGT
CTCGCGGTATCATTGCAGCACTGGGGCCAGATGGTAAGCCCTCCCGTATCGTAGTTATCTACACGACGGG
GAGTCAGGCAACTATGGATGAACGAAATAGACAGATCGCTGAGATAGGTGCCTCACTGATTAAGCATTGG
TAACTGTCAGACCAAGTTTACTCATATATACTTTAGATTGATTTAAAACTTCATTTTTAATTTAAAAGGA
TCTAGGTGAAGATCCTTTTTGATAATCTCATGACCAAAATCCCTTAACGTGAGTTTTCGTTCCACTGAGC
GTCAGACCCCGTAGAAAAGATCAAAGGATCTTCTTGAGATCCTTTTTTTCTGCGCGTAATCTGCTGCTTG
CAAACAAAAAAACCACCGCTACCAGCGGTGGTTTGTTTGCCGGATCAAGAGCTACCAACTCTTTTTCCGA
AGGTAACTGGCTTCAGCAGAGCGCAGATACCAAATACTGTTCTTCTAGTGTAGCCGTAGTTAGGCCACCA
CTTCAAGAACTCTGTAGCACCGCCTACATACCTCGCTCTGCTAATCCTGTTACCAGTGGCTGCTGCCAGT
GGCGATAAGTCGTGTCTTACCGGGTTGGACTCAAGACGATAGTTACCGGATAAGGCGCAGCGGTCGGGCT
GAACGGGGGGTTCGTGCACACAGCCCAGCTTGGAGCGAACGACCTACACCGAACTGAGATACCTACAGCG
TGAGCTATGAGAAAGCGCCACGCTTCCCGAAGGGAGAAAGGCGGACAGGTATCCGGTAAGCGGCAGGGTC
GGAACAGGAGAGCGCACGAGGGAGCTTCCAGGGGGAAACGCCTGGTATCTTTATAGTCCTGTCGGGTTTC
GCCACCTCTGACTTGAGCGTCGATTTTTGTGATGCTCGTCAGGGGGGCGGAGCCTATGGAAAAACGCCAG
CAACGCGGCCTTTTTACGGTTCCTGGCCTTTTGCTGGCCTTTTGCTCACATGTTCTTTCCTGCGTTATCC
CCTGATTCTGTGGATAACCGTATTACCGCCTTTGAGTGAGCTGATACCGCTCGCCGCAGCCGAACGACCG
AGCGCAGCGAGTCAGTGAGCGAGGAAGCGGAAG
Features (pLannotate 1.2.2; 20 found; start..end, strand, type, name):
      2..94      +  CDS            lacI (fragment): lac repressor; lacI; The lac repressor binds to the lac operator to inhibit transcription in E. coli. This inhibition can be relieved by adding lactose or isopropyl-β-D-thiogalactopyranoside (IPTG).
    107..128     +  protein_bind   CAP binding site: CAP binding activates transcription in the presence of cAMP. E. coli catabolite activator protein
    143..173     +  promoter       lac promoter: promoter for the E. coli lac operon
    181..197     +  protein_bind   lac operator: The lac repressor binds to the lac operator to inhibit transcription in E. coli. This inhibition can be relieved by adding lactose or isopropyl-β-D-thiogalactopyranoside (IPTG). lac repressor encoded by lacI
    234..268     -  misc_feature   MCS (fragment): pUC18/19 multiple cloning site
    277..639     +  promoter       ADE2 promoter: S. cerevisiae ADE2
    653..1253    +  CDS            ADE2 (fragment): phosphoribosylaminoimidazole carboxylase, required for adenine biosynthesis; S. cerevisiae ADE2; yeast auxotrophic marker
   1519..1686    -  CDS            IBMP_CSVMV (fragment): Protein inferred from homology: Swiss-Prot protein existence level 3. Enhances the translation of downstream ORFs on polycistronic mRNAs derived from cassava vein mosaic virus. From Cassava vein mosaic virus (CsVMV).
   2186..3303    +  CDS            ADE2 (fragment): phosphoribosylaminoimidazole carboxylase, required for adenine biosynthesis; S. cerevisiae ADE2; yeast auxotrophic marker
   3452..3477    -  misc_feature   MCS (fragment): pUC18/19 multiple cloning site
   3474..3631    +  CDS            lacZα (fragment): LacZα fragment of β-galactosidase; lacZ fragment
   3637..3688    -  misc_feature   bom (fragment): basis of mobility region from pBR322
   3693..3803    +  CDS            RMD1 (fragment): RMD1_YEAST - Experimental evidence at protein level: Swiss-Prot protein existence level 1. Required for sporulation where it is believed to have a role in meiotic nuclear division. From Saccharomyces cerevisiae (strain ATCC 204508 / S288c) (Baker's yeast).
   4251..5413    -  misc_feature   CEN/ARS: S. cerevisiae CEN4 centromere fused to the autonomously replicating sequence ARS1/ARS416
   5640..5658    -  promoter       tet promoter (fragment): E. coli promoter for tetracycline efflux protein gene
   5748..6551    -  CDS            URA3: orotidine-5'-phosphate decarboxylase, required for uracil biosynthesis; S. cerevisiae URA3; yeast auxotrophic marker, counterselectable with 5-fluoroorotic acid (5-FOA)
   6552..6767    -  promoter       URA3 promoter: S. cerevisiae URA3
   6878..6982    +  promoter       AmpR promoter: bla
   6983..7843    +  CDS            AmpR: β-lactamase; bla; confers resistance to ampicillin, carbenicillin, and related antibiotics
   8014..8602    +  rep_origin     ori: high-copy-number ColE1/pMB1/pBR322/pUC origin of replication
