[The description below was written by a language model from this plasmid's Addgene catalogue record and pLannotate feature annotations shown in this document.]
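Description:
pWL89A 2xE is an 8.8 kb yeast–E. coli shuttle plasmid built on the pWL89A backbone and used as the reporter component of an mPing yeast transposition assay. In bacteria it replicates from a high-copy ColE1/pUC-type origin and is selected with ampicillin through the bla gene. In Saccharomyces cerevisiae it is maintained as a low-copy centromeric plasmid through a CEN4/ARS1 element and selected by uracil prototrophy through URA3 with its native promoter, a marker that can also be counterselected with 5-FOA. Remnants of lac regulatory sequences, lacZα, the pUC multiple cloning site and other backbone fragments are cloning leftovers with no stated role.

The functional cassette is the yeast ADE2 gene under its own promoter, annotated as two separate fragments with an interruption of roughly 900 bp between them. This layout fits an excision reporter in which the transposable element sits inside ADE2 and disrupts it. Excision and repair would then restore adenine prototrophy, giving a selectable readout of transposition frequency, although the record does not spell out this mechanism. The insert, "2xE", is listed as derived from Oryza sativa, the source of the mPing miniature inverted-repeat element, and modified by insertion of two copies of an enhancer. The catalogue calls it the "CMV Enhancer", and the only annotation inside the interrupting region is a short fragment matching cassava vein mosaic virus, which suggests the enhancer is of CsVMV origin rather than cytomegalovirus. The mPing sequences themselves are not annotated.

The associated work concerns mPing-based activation tags for insertional mutagenesis in crops, so this plasmid presumably tests whether an enhancer-loaded mPing remains mobile. No transposase gene is annotated, so one would presumably have to be supplied from a separate construct.
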