Addgene plasmid #145792: pWL89A 2xE
Purpose: mPing Yeast Transposition Assay
Depositing lab: Charles Nathan Hancock. Depositing organization: University of South Carolina Aiken. Publication: Development of mPing-based activation tags for crop insertional mutagenesis. Johnson A, Mcassey E, Diaz S, Reagin J, Redd PS, Parrilla DR, Nguyen H, Stec A, McDaniel LAL, Clemente TE, Stupar RM, Parrott WA, Hancock CN. Plant Direct. 2021 Jan 19;5(1):e00300. doi: 10.1002/pld3.300. eCollection 2021 Jan. PubMed 33506165.
Backbone
  Vector backbone: pWL89A
  Vector type: Yeast Expression
  Selectable markers: URA3
Growth in bacteria
  Bacterial resistance: Ampicillin, 100 μg/mL
  Growth temperature: 37°C
  Growth strain: DH5alpha
  Copy number: High Copy
Gene/Insert
  Gene/Insert name: 2xE
  Species: Oryza Sativa
  Mutation: Insertion of 2 copies of the CMV Enhancer
  Cloning method: Restriction Enzyme; 5′ cloning site Unknown (unknown if destroyed)
Terms and licenses: Academic/Nonprofit Terms; Industry Terms: Not Available to Industry
How to cite: pWL89A 2xE was a gift from Charles Nathan Hancock (Addgene plasmid # 145792 ; http://n2t.net/addgene:145792 ; RRID:Addgene_145792)
